>Addgene plasmid #232896 | pML107-SRP14 | addgene full sequence | sequence record 462141 | Addgene NGS Result
GTAAAACGACGGCCAGTGAGCGCGCGTAATACGACTCACTATAGGGCGAATTGGGTACCGGGCCCCCCCT
CGAGGTCGACGGTATCGATAAGCTTGATATCGAATTCAGTCTACTAGTCAGTTCGAGTTTATCATTATCA
ATACTGCCATTTCAAAGAATACGTAAATAATTAATAGTAGTGATTTTCCTAACTTTATTTAGTCAAAAAA
TTAGCCTTTTAATTCTGCTGTAACCCGTACATGCCCAAAATAGGGGGCGGGTTACACAGAATATATAACA
TCGTAGGTGTCTGGGTGAACAGTTTATTCCTGGCATCCACTAAATATAATGGAGCCCGCTTTTTAAGCTG
GCATCCAGAAAAAAAAAGAATCCCAGCACCAAAATATTGTTTTCTTCACCAACCATCAGTTCATAGGTCC
ATTCTCTTAGCGCAACTACAGAGAACAGGGGCACAAACAGGCAAAAAACGGGCACAACCTCAATGGAGTG
ATGCAACCTGCCTGGAGTAAATGATGACACAAGGCAATTGACCCACGCATGTATCTATCTCATTTTCTTA
CACCTTCTATTACCTTCTGCTCTCTCTGATTTGGAAAAAGCTGAAAAAAAAGGTTGAAACCAGTTCCCTG
AAATTATTCCCCTACTTGACTAATAAGTATATAAAGACGGTAGGTATTGATTGTAATTCTGTAAATCTAT
TTCTTAAACTTCTTAAATTCTACTTTTATAGTTAGTCTTTTTTTTAGTTTTAAAACACCAAGAACTTAGT
TTCGAATAAACACACATAAACAAACAAAAGATCTGATATGGATCGAATTAGATCTCGCCACCATGGACAA
GAAGTATTCTATCGGACTGGACATCGGGACTAATAGCGTCGGGTGGGCCGTCATCACTGACGAGTACAAG
GTGCCCTCTAAGAAGTTCAAGGTGCTCGGGAACACCGACCGGCATTCCATCAAGAAAAATCTGATCGGAG
CTCTCCTCTTTGATTCAGGGGAGACCGCTGAAGCAACCCGCCTCAAGCGGACTGCTAGACGGCGGTACAC
CAGGAGGAAGAACCGGATTTGTTACCTTCAAGAGATATTCTCCAACGAAATGGCAAAGGTCGACGACAGC
TTCTTCCATAGGCTGGAAGAATCATTCCTCGTGGAAGAGGATAAGAAGCATGAACGGCATCCCATCTTCG
GTAATATCGTCGACGAGGTGGCCTATCACGAGAAATACCCAACCATCTACCATCTTCGCAAAAAGCTGGT
GGACTCAACCGACAAGGCAGACCTCCGGCTTATCTACCTGGCCCTGGCCCACATGATTAAGTTCAGAGGC
CACTTCCTGATCGAGGGCGACCTCAATCCTGACAATAGCGATGTGGATAAACTGTTCATCCAGCTGGTGC
AGACTTACAACCAGCTCTTTGAAGAGAACCCCATCAATGCAAGCGGAGTCGATGCCAAGGCCATTCTGTC
AGCCCGGCTGTCAAAGAGCCGCAGACTTGAGAATCTTATCGCTCAGCTGCCGGGTGAAAAGAAAAATGGA
CTGTTCGGGAACCTGATTGCTCTTTCACTTGGGCTGACTCCCAATTTCAAGTCTAATTTCGACCTGGCAG
AGGATGCCAAGCTGCAACTGTCCAAGGACACCTATGATGACGATCTCGACAACCTCCTGGCCCAGATCGG
TGACCAATACGCCGACCTTTTCCTTGCTGCTAAGAATCTTTCTGACGCCATCCTGCTGTCTGACATTCTC
CGCGTGAACACTGAAATCACCAAGGCCCCTCTTTCAGCTTCAATGATTAAGCGGTATGATGAGCACCACC
AGGACCTGACCCTGCTTAAGGCACTCGTCCGGCAGCAGCTTCCGGAGAAGTACAAGGAAATCTTCTTTGA
CCAGTCAAAGAATGGATACGCCGGCTACATCGACGGAGGTGCCTCCCAAGAGGAATTTTATAAGTTTATC
AAACCTATCCTTGAGAAGATGGACGGCACCGAAGAGCTCCTCGTGAAACTGAATCGGGAGGATCTGCTGC
GGAAGCAGCGCACTTTCGACAATGGGAGCATTCCCCACCAGATCCATCTTGGGGAGCTTCACGCCATCCT
TCGGCGCCAAGAGGACTTCTACCCCTTTCTTAAGGACAACAGGGAGAAGATTGAGAAAATTCTCACTTTC
CGCATCCCCTACTACGTGGGACCCCTCGCCAGAGGAAATAGCCGGTTTGCTTGGATGACCAGAAAGTCAG
AAGAAACTATCACTCCCTGGAACTTCGAAGAGGTGGTGGACAAGGGAGCCAGCGCTCAGTCATTCATCGA
ACGGATGACTAACTTCGATAAGAACCTCCCCAATGAGAAGGTCCTGCCGAAACATTCCCTGCTCTACGAG
TACTTTACCGTGTACAACGAGCTGACCAAGGTGAAATATGTCACCGAAGGGATGAGGAAGCCCGCATTCC
TGTCAGGCGAACAAAAGAAGGCAATTGTGGACCTTCTGTTCAAGACCAATAGAAAGGTGACCGTGAAGCA
GCTGAAGGAGGACTATTTCAAGAAAATTGAATGCTTCGACTCTGTGGAGATTAGCGGGGTCGAAGATCGG
TTCAACGCAAGCCTGGGTACCTACCATGATCTGCTTAAGATCATCAAGGACAAGGATTTTCTGGACAATG
AGGAGAAAGAGGACATCCTTGAGGACATTGTCCTGACTCTCACTCTGTTCGAGGACCGGGAAATGATCGA
GGAGAGGCTTAAGACCTACGCCCATCTGTTCGACGATAAAGTGATGAAGCAACTTAAACGGAGAAGATAT
ACCGGATGGGGACGCCTTAGCCGCAAACTCATCAACGGAATCCGGGACAAACAGAGCGGAAAGACCATTC
TTGATTTCCTTAAGAGCGACGGATTCGCTAATCGCAACTTCATGCAACTTATCCATGATGATTCCCTGAC
CTTTAAGGAGGACATCCAGAAGGCCCAAGTGTCTGGACAAGGTGACTCACTGCACGAGCATATCGCAAAT
CTGGCTGGTTCACCCGCTATTAAGAAGGGTATTCTCCAGACCGTGAAAGTCGTGGACGAGCTGGTCAAGG
TGATGGGTCGCCATAAACCAGAGAACATTGTCATCGAGATGGCCAGGGAAAACCAGACTACCCAGAAGGG
ACAGAAGAACAGCAGGGAGCGGATGAAAAGAATTGAGGAAGGGATTAAGGAGCTCGGGTCACAGATCCTT
AAAGAGCACCCGGTGGAAAACACCCAGCTTCAGAATGAGAAGCTCTATCTGTACTACCTTCAAAATGGAC
GCGATATGTATGTGGACCAAGAGCTTGATATCAACAGGCTCTCAGACTACGACGTGGACCACATCGTCCC
TCAGAGCTTCCTCAAAGACGACTCAATTGACAATAAGGTGCTGACTCGCTCAGACAAGAACCGGGGAAAG
TCAGATAACGTGCCCTCAGAGGAAGTCGTGAAAAAGATGAAGAACTATTGGCGCCAGCTTCTGAACGCAA
AGCTAATCACTCAGCGGAAGTTCGACAATCTCACTAAGGCTGAGAGGGGCGGACTGAGCGAACTGGACAA
AGCAGGATTCATTAAACGGCAACTTGTGGAGACTCGGCAGATTACTAAACATGTAGCCCAAATCCTTGAC
TCACGCATGAATACCAAGTACGACGAAAACGACAAACTTATCCGCGAGGTGAAGGTGATTACCCTGAAGT
CCAAGCTGGTCAGCGATTTCAGAAAGGACTTTCAATTCTACAAAGTGCGGGAGATCAATAACTATCATCA
TGCTCATGACGCATATCTGAATGCCGTGGTGGGAACCGCCCTAATCAAGAAGTACCCAAAGCTGGAAAGC
GAGTTCGTGTACGGAGACTACAAGGTCTACGACGTGCGCAAGATGATTGCCAAATCTGAGCAGGAGATCG
GAAAGGCCACCGCAAAGTACTTCTTCTACAGCAACATCATGAATTTCTTCAAGACCGAAATCACCCTTGC
AAACGGTGAGATCCGGAAGAGGCCGCTCATCGAGACTAATGGGGAGACTGGCGAAATCGTGTGGGACAAG
GGCAGAGATTTCGCTACCGTGCGCAAAGTGCTTTCTATGCCTCAAGTGAACATCGTGAAGAAAACCGAGG
TGCAAACCGGAGGCTTTTCTAAGGAATCAATCCTCCCCAAGCGCAACTCCGACAAGCTCATTGCAAGGAA
GAAGGATTGGGACCCTAAGAAGTACGGCGGATTCGATTCACCAACTGTGGCTTATTCTGTCCTGGTCGTG
GCTAAGGTGGAAAAAGGAAAGTCTAAGAAGCTCAAGAGCGTGAAGGAACTGCTGGGTATCACCATTATGG
AGCGCAGCTCCTTCGAGAAGAACCCAATTGACTTTCTCGAAGCCAAAGGTTACAAGGAAGTCAAGAAGGA
CCTTATCATCAAGCTCCCAAAGTATAGCCTGTTCGAACTGGAGAATGGGCGGAAGCGGATGCTCGCCTCC
GCTGGCGAACTTCAGAAGGGTAATGAGCTGGCTCTCCCCTCCAAGTACGTGAATTTCCTCTACCTTGCAA
GCCATTACGAGAAGCTGAAGGGGAGCCCCGAGGACAACGAGCAAAAGCAACTGTTTGTGGAGCAGCATAA
GCATTATCTGGACGAGATCATTGAGCAGATTTCCGAGTTTTCTAAACGCGTCATTCTCGCTGATGCCAAC
CTCGATAAAGTCCTTAGCGCATACAATAAGCACAGAGACAAACCAATTCGGGAGCAGGCTGAGAATATCA
TCCACCTGTTCACCCTCACCAATCTTGGTGCCCCTGCCGCATTCAAGTACTTCGACACCACCATCGACCG
GAAACGCTATACCTCCACCAAAGAAGTGCTGGACGCCACCCTCATCCACCAGAGCATCACCGGACTTTAC
GAAACTCGGATTGACCTCTCACAGCTCGGAGGGGATGAGGGAGCTCCCAAGAAAAAGCGCAAGGTAGGTA
GTTCCGGATCCTAGACTCTCGAGGCGAATTTCTTATGATTTATGATTTTTATTATTAAATAAGTTATAAA
AAAAATAAGTGTATACAAATTTTAAAGTGACTCTTAGGTTTTAAAACGAAAATTCTTATTCTTGAGTAAC
TCTTTCCTGTAGGTCAGGTTGCTTTCTCAGGTATAGCATGAGGTCGCTCTTATTGACCACACCTCTACCG
GCATGCCGAGCAAATGCCTGCAAATCGCTCCCCATTTCTCTAGAGCGGCCGTGGTATCGTTTAGATTGGC
AATTACAGTGTCTTAGCTCACATGCTTATAACTAATTACATGACTCGAAGACATAAAAAACAAAAAAAGC
ACCACCGACTCGGTGCCACTTTTTCAAGTTGATAACGGACTAGCCTTATTTTAACTTGCTATTTCTAGCT
CTAAAACCTGTTGAGCATTTTGTTTTCGATCATTTATCTTTCACTGCGGAGAAGTTTCGAACGCCGAAAC
ATGCGCACCAACTTTCACTTCTACAGCGTTTGACCAAAATCTTTTGAACAGAACATTGTAGGGTGTGAAA
AAATGCGCACCTTTACCGCTAGCCCAAGAGGGCACTACAAAATCTAGAGTTGTACTTCAAACGTACATGT
AATCACCTTGTATATACTCGAAAGAAAACATCAAGTTTCTGTATAAATATGAGTGAAAGCATAATCATAC
ATTATCTTTTCAAAGATTGTCCGCGGTGGAGCTCCAGCTTTTGTTCCCTTTAGTGAGGGTTAATTGCGCG
CTTGGCGTAATCATGGTCATAGCTGTTTCCTGTGTGAAATTGTTATCCGCTCACAATTCCACACAACATA
CGAGCCGGAAGCATAAAGTGTAAAGCCTGGGGTGCCTAATGAGTGAGCTAACTCACATTAATTGCGTTGC
GCTCACTGCCCGCTTTCCAGTCGGGAAACCTGTCGTGCCAGCTGCATTAATGAATCGGCCAACGCGCGGG
GAGAGGCGGTTTGCGTATTGGGCGCTCTTCCGCTTCCTCGCTCACTGACTCGCTGCGCTCGGTCGTTCGG
CTGCGGCGAGCGGTATCAGCTCACTCAAAGGCGGTAATACGGTTATCCACAGAATCAGGGGATAACGCAG
GAAAGAACATGTGAGCAAAAGGCCAGCAAAAGGCCAGGAACCGTAAAAAGGCCGCGTTGCTGGCGTTTTT
CCATAGGCTCCGCCCCCCTGACGAGCATCACAAAAATCGACGCTCAAGTCAGAGGTGGCGAAACCCGACA
GGACTATAAAGATACCAGGCGTTTCCCCCTGGAAGCTCCCTCGTGCGCTCTCCTGTTCCGACCCTGCCGC
TTACCGGATACCTGTCCGCCTTTCTCCCTTCGGGAAGCGTGGCGCTTTCTCATAGCTCACGCTGTAGGTA
TCTCAGTTCGGTGTAGGTCGTTCGCTCCAAGCTGGGCTGTGTGCACGAACCCCCCGTTCAGCCCGACCGC
TGCGCCTTATCCGGTAACTATCGTCTTGAGTCCAACCCGGTAAGACACGACTTATCGCCACTGGCAGCAG
CCACTGGTAACAGGATTAGCAGAGCGAGGTATGTAGGCGGTGCTACAGAGTTCTTGAAGTGGTGGCCTAA
CTACGGCTACACTAGAAGAACAGTATTTGGTATCTGCGCTCTGCTGAAGCCAGTTACCTTCGGAAAAAGA
GTTGGTAGCTCTTGATCCGGCAAACAAACCACCGCTGGTAGCGGTGGTTTTTTTGTTTGCAAGCAGCAGA
TTACGCGCAGAAAAAAAGGATCTCAAGAAGATCCTTTGATCTTTTCTACGGGGTCTGACGCTCAGTGGAA
CGAAAACTCACGTTAAGGGATTTTGGTCATGAGATTATCAAAAAGGATCTTCACCTAGATCCTTTTAAAT
TAAAAATGAAGTTTTAAATCAATCTAAAGTATATATGAGTAAACTTGGTCTGACAGTTACCAATGCTTAA
TCAGTGAGGCACCTATCTCAGCGATCTGTCTATTTCGTTCATCCATAGTTGCCTGACTCCCCGTCGTGTA
GATAACTACGATACGGGAGGGCTTACCATCTGGCCCCAGTGCTGCAATGATACCGCGAGACCCACGCTCA
CCGGCTCCAGATTTATCAGCAATAAACCAGCCAGCCGGAAGGGCCGAGCGCAGAAGTGGTCCTGCAACTT
TATCCGCCTCCATCCAGTCTATTAATTGTTGCCGGGAAGCTAGAGTAAGTAGTTCGCCAGTTAATAGTTT
GCGCAACGTTGTTGCCATTGCTACAGGCATCGTGGTGTCACGCTCGTCGTTTGGTATGGCTTCATTCAGC
TCCGGTTCCCAACGATCAAGGCGAGTTACATGATCCCCCATGTTGTGCAAAAAAGCGGTTAGCTCCTTCG
GTCCTCCGATCGTTGTCAGAAGTAAGTTGGCCGCAGTGTTATCACTCATGGTTATGGCAGCACTGCATAA
TTCTCTTACTGTCATGCCATCCGTAAGATGCTTTTCTGTGACTGGTGAGTACTCAACCAAGTCATTCTGA
GAATAGTGTATGCGGCGACCGAGTTGCTCTTGCCCGGCGTCAATACGGGATAATACCGCGCCACATAGCA
GAACTTTAAAAGTGCTCATCATTGGAAAACGTTCTTCGGGGCGAAAACTCTCAAGGATCTTACCGCTGTT
GAGATCCAGTTCGATGTAACCCACTCGTGCACCCAACTGATCTTCAGCATCTTTTACTTTCACCAGCGTT
TCTGGGTGAGCAAAAACAGGAAGGCAAAATGCCGCAAAAAAGGGAATAAGGGCGACACGGAAATGTTGAA
TACTCATACTCTTCCTTTTTCAATATTATTGAAGCATTTATCAGGGTTATTGTCTCATGAGCGGATACAT
ATTTGAATGTATTTAGAAAAATAAACAAATAGGGGTTCCGCGCACATTTCCCCGAAAAGTGCCACCTGAA
CGAAGCATCTGTGCTTCATTTTGTAGAACAAAAATGCAACGCGAGAGCGCTAATTTTTCAAACAAAGAAT
CTGAGCTGCATTTTTACAGAACAGAAATGCAACGCGAAAGCGCTATTTTACCAACGAAGAATCTGTGCTT
CATTTTTGTAAAACAAAAATGCAACGCGAGAGCGCTAATTTTTCAAACAAAGAATCTGAGCTGCATTTTT
ACAGAACAGAAATGCAACGCGAGAGCGCTATTTTACCAACAAAGAATCTATACTTCTTTTTTGTTCTACA
AAAATGCATCCCGAGAGCGCTATTTTTCTAACAAAGCATCTTAGATTACTTTTTTTCTCCTTTGTGCGCT
CTATAATGCAGTCTCTTGATAACTTTTTGCACTGTAGGTCCGTTAAGGTTAGAAGAAGGCTACTTTGGTG
TCTATTTTCTCTTCCATAAAAAAAGCCTGACTCCACTTCCCGCGTTTACTGATTACTAGCGAAGCTGCGG
GTGCATTTTTTCAAGATAAAGGCATCCCCGATTATATTCTATACCGATGTGGATTGCGCATACTTTGTGA
ACAGAAAGTGATAGCGTTGATGATTCTTCATTGGTCAGAAAATTATGAACGGTTTCTTCTATTTTGTCTC
TATATACTACGTATAGGAAATGTTTACATTTTCGTATTGTTTTCGATTCACTCTATGAATAGTTCTTACT
ACAATTTTTTTGTCTAAAGAGTAATACTAGAGATAAACATAAAAAATGTAGAGGTCGAGTTTAGATGCAA
GTTCAAGGAGCGAAAGGTGGATGGGTAGGTTATATAGGGATATAGCACAGAGATATATAGCAAAGAGATA
CTTTTGAGCAATGTTTGTGGAAGCGGTATTCGCAATATTTTAGTAGCTCGTTACAGTCCGGTGCGTTTTT
GGTTTTTTGAAAGTGCGTCTTCAGAGCGCTTTTGGTTTTCAAAAGCGCTCTGAAGTTCCTATACTTTCTA
GCTAGAGAATAGGAACTTCGGAATAGGAACTTCAAAGCGTTTCCGAAAACGAGCGCTTCCGAAAATGCAA
CGCGAGCTGCGCACATACAGCTCACTGTTCACGTCGCACCTATATCTGCGTGTTGCCTGTATATATATAT
ACATGAGAAGAACGGCATAGTGCGTGTTTATGCTTAAATGCGTACTTATATGCGTCTATTTATGTAGGAT
GAAAGGTAGTCTAGTACCTCCTGTGATATTATCCCATTCCATGCGGGGTATCGTATGCTTCCTTCAGCAC
TACCCTTTAGCTGTTCTATATGCTGCCACTCCTCAATTGGATTAGTCTCATCCTTCAATGCTATCATTTC
CTTTGATATTGGATCATACTAAGAAACCATTATTATCATGACATTAACCTATAAAAATAGGCGTATCACG
AGGCCCTTTCGTCTCGCGCGTTTCGGTGATGACGGTGAAAACCTCTGACACATGCAGCTCCCGGAGACGG
TCACAGCTTGTCTGTAAGCGGATGCCGGGAGCAGACAAGCCCGTCAGGGCGCGTCAGCGGGTGTTGGCGG
GTGTCGGGGCTGGCTTAACTATGCGGCATCAGAGCAGATTGTACTGAGAGTGCACCATATCGACTACGTC
GTTAAGGCCGTTTCTGACAGAGTAAAATTCTTGAGGGAACTTTCACCATTATGGGAAATGGTTCAAGAAG
GTATTGACTTAAACTCCATCAAATGGTCAGGTCATTGAGTGTTTTTTATTTGTTGTATTTTTTTTTTTTT
AGAGAAAATCCTCCAATATATAAATTAGGAATCATAGTTTCATGATTTTCTGTTACACCTAACTTTTTGT
GTGGTGCCCTCCTCCTTGTCAATATTAATGTTAAAGTGCAATTCTTTTTCCTTATCACGTTGAGCCATTA
GTATCAATTTGCTTACCTGTATTCCTTTACATCCTCCTTTTTCTCCTTCTTGATAAATGTATGTAGATTG
CGTATATAGTTTCGTCTACCCTATGAACATATTCCATTTTGTAATTTCGTGTCGTTTCTATTATGAATTT
CATTTATAAAGTTTATGTACAAATATCATAAAAAAAGAGAATCTTTTTAAGCAAGGATTTTCTTAACTTC
TTCGGCGACAGCATCACCGACTTCGGTGGTACTGTTGGAACCACCTAAATCACCAGTTCTGATACCTGCA
TCCAAAACCTTTTTAACTGCATCTTCAATGGCCTTACCTTCTTCAGGCAAGTTCAATGACAATTTCAACA
TCATTGCAGCAGACAAGATAGTGGCGATAGGGTTGACCTTATTCTTTGGCAAATCTGGAGCAGAACCGTG
GCATGGTTCGTACAAACCAAATGCGGTGTTCTTGTCTGGCAAAGAGGCCAAGGACGCAGATGGCAACAAA
CCCAAGGAACCTGGGATAACGGAGGCTTCATCGGAGATGATATCACCAAACATGTTGCTGGTGATTATAA
TACCATTTAGGTGGGTTGGGTTCTTAACTAGGATCATGGCGGCAGAATCAATCAATTGATGTTGAACCTT
CAATGTAGGAAATTCGTTCTTGATGGTTTCCTCCACAGTTTTTCTCCATAATCTTGAAGAGGCCAAAACA
TTAGCTTTATCCAAGGACCAAATAGGCAATGGTGGCTCATGTTGTAGGGCCATGAAAGCGGCCATTCTTG
TGATTCTTTGCACTTCTGGAACGGTGTATTGTTCACTATCCCAAGCGACACCATCACCATCGTCTTCCTT
TCTCTTACCAAAGTAAATACCTCCCACTAATTCTCTGACAACAACGAAGTCAGTACCTTTAGCAAATTGT
GGCTTGATTGGAGATAAGTCTAAAAGAGAGTCGGATGCAAAGTTACATGGTCTTAAGTTGGCGTACAATT
GAAGTTCTTTACGGATTTTTAGTAAACCTTGTTCAGGTCTAACACTACCTGTACCCCATTTAGGACCACC
CACAGCACCTAACAAAACGGCATCAGCCTTCTTGGAGGCTTCCAGCGCCTCATCTGGAAGTGGAACACCT
GTAGCATCTATAGCAGCACCACCAATTAAATGATTTTCGAAATCGAACTTGACATTGGAACGAACATCAG
AAATAGCTTTAAGAACCTTAATGGCTTCGGCTGTGATTTCTTGACCAACGTGGTCACCTGGCAAAACGAC
GATCTTCTTAGGGGCAGACATTAGAATGGTATATCCTTGAAATATATATATATATATTGCTGAAATGTAA
AAGGTAAGAAAAGTTAGAAAGTAAGACGATTGCTAACCACCTATTGGAAAAAACAATAGGTCCTTAAATA
ATATTGTCAACTTCAAGTATTGTGATGCAAGCATTTAGTCATGAACGCTTCTCTATTCTATATGAAAAGC
CGGTTCCGGCGCTCTCACCTTTCCTTTTTCTCCCAATTTTTCAGTTGAAAAAGGTATATGCGTCAGGCGA
CCTCTGAAATTAACAAAAAATTTCCAGTCATCGAATTTGATTCTGTGCGATAGCGCCCCTGTGTGTTCTC
GTTATGTTGAGGAAAAAAATAATGGTTGCTAAGAGATTCGAACTCTTGCATCTTACGATACCTGAGTATT
CCCACAGTTAACTGCGGTCAAGATATTTCTTGAATCAGGCGCCTTAGACCGCTCGGCCAAACAACCAATT
ACTTGTTGAGAAATAGAGTATAATTATCCTATAAATATAACGTTTTTGAACACACATGAACAAGGAAGTA
CAGGACAATTGATTTTGAAGAGAATGTGGATTTTGATGTAATTGTTGGGATTCCATTTTTAATAAGGCAA
TAATATTAGGTATGTAGATATACTAGAAGTTCTCCTCGACCGGTCGATATGCGGTGTGAAATACCGCACA
GATGCGTAAGGAGAAAATACCGCATCAGGAAATTGTAAGCGTTAATATTTTGTTAAAATTCGCGTTAAAT
TTTTGTTAAATCAGCTCATTTTTTAACCAATAGGCCGAAATCGGCAAAATCCCTTATAAATCAAAAGAAT
AGACCGAGATAGGGT
[37 nt withheld, positions 11916-11952]
AAAGAACGTGGACTCCAACGTCAAAGG
[49 nt withheld, positions 11980-12028]
T
[91 nt withheld, positions 12030-12120]
G
[124 nt withheld, positions 12122-12245]
CCATTCGCCATTCAGGCTGCGCAACTGTTGGGAAGGGCGATCGGTGCGGGCCTCTTCGCTATTACGCCAG
CTGGCGAAAGGGGGATGTGCTGCAAGGCGATTAAGTTGGGTAACGCCAGGGTTTTCCCAGTCACGACGTT
Features (pLannotate 1.2.2; 26 found; start..end, strand, type, name):
     27..45      +  promoter       T7 promoter: promoter for bacteriophage T7 RNA polymerase
     54..107     -  misc_feature   MCS (fragment): pBluescript multiple cloning site
    132..798     +  promoter       GAP promoter: S. cerevisiae TDH3; promoter for glyceraldehyde-3-phosphate dehydrogenase
    833..4936    +  CDS            cas9: CAS9_STRP1 - Also known as csn1 From Streptococcus pyogenes serotype M1.
   4994..5181    +  terminator     ADH1 terminator: S. cerevisiae ADH1; transcription terminator for the S. cerevisiae alcohol dehydrogenase 1 (ADH1) gene
   5299..5318    -  terminator     SUP4 terminator: transcription terminator for the S. cerevisiae SUP4 tRNA gene
   5323..5397    -  misc_RNA       gRNA scaffold: guide RNA scaffold for the Streptococcus pyogenes CRISPR/Cas9 system
   5418..5686    -  promoter       SNR52 promoter: promoter for the S. cerevisiae small nucleolar RNA gene SNR52
   5717..5735    -  promoter       T3 promoter: promoter for bacteriophage T3 RNA polymerase
   5778..5800    -  protein_bind   lac operator (fragment): The lac repressor binds to the lac operator to inhibit transcription in E. coli. This inhibition can be relieved by adding lactose or isopropyl-β-D-thiogalactopyranoside (IPTG). lac repressor encoded by lacI
   5804..5834    -  promoter       lac promoter: promoter for the E. coli lac operon
   5849..5870    -  protein_bind   CAP binding site: CAP binding activates transcription in the presence of cAMP. E. coli catabolite activator protein
   5883..5975    -  CDS            lacI (fragment): lac repressor; lacI; The lac repressor binds to the lac operator to inhibit transcription in E. coli. This inhibition can be relieved by adding lactose or isopropyl-β-D-thiogalactopyranoside (IPTG).
   6158..6746    -  rep_origin     ori: high-copy-number ColE1/pMB1/pBR322/pUC origin of replication
   6917..7777    -  CDS            AmpR: β-lactamase; bla; confers resistance to ampicillin, carbenicillin, and related antibiotics
   7778..7882    -  promoter       AmpR promoter: bla
   7909..9255    -  rep_origin     2μ ori: yeast 2μ plasmid origin of replication
   9323..9358    +  CDS            rop (fragment): Rop protein, which maintains plasmids at low copy number; rop
   9460..9510    +  misc_feature   bom (fragment): basis of mobility region from pBR322
   9509..9625    +  CDS            NFS1 (fragment): NFS1_YEAST - Also known as SPL1 From Saccharomyces cerevisiae (strain ATCC 204508 / S288c) (Baker's yeast).
   9990..11081   -  CDS            LEU2: LEU3_YEAST - Experimental evidence at protein level: Swiss-Prot protein existence level 1. Catalyzes the oxidation of 3-carboxy-2-hydroxy-4- methylpentanoate (3-isopropylmalate) to 3-carboxy-4-methyl-2- oxopentanoate. The product decarboxylates to 4-methyl-2 oxopentanoate. From Saccharomyces cerevisiae (strain ATCC 204508 / S288c) (Baker's yeast).
  11082..11489   -  promoter       LEU2 promoter: S. cerevisiae LEU2
  11629..11706   -  CDS            YO192_YEAST (fragment): Experimental evidence at protein level: Swiss-Prot protein existence level 1. From Saccharomyces cerevisiae (strain ATCC 204508 / S288c) (Baker's yeast).
  11737..11789   +  misc_feature   bom (fragment): basis of mobility region from pBR322
  11817..12245   -  rep_origin     f1 ori (sequence partly withheld): f1 bacteriophage origin of replication; arrow indicates direction of (+) strand synthesis
  12249..19      -  CDS            lacZα (fragment) (across the origin): LacZα fragment of β-galactosidase; lacZ fragment
