[The description below was written by a language model from this plasmid's Addgene catalogue record and pLannotate feature annotations shown in this document.]
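Description:
pML107-SRP14 is a yeast CRISPR plasmid built on the pML107 backbone, an all-in-one shuttle vector that delivers both Streptococcus pyogenes Cas9 and a single guide RNA to Saccharomyces cerevisiae. In E. coli it is maintained at high copy through a ColE1/pUC-type origin and selected with ampicillin via the β-lactamase gene. In yeast it replicates episomally from the 2μ origin and is selected by leucine prototrophy conferred by a LEU2 cassette with its own promoter. An f1 origin, T7 and T3 promoters, and fragments of lacZα, lac regulatory elements and the pBluescript polylinker are remnants of the parental cloning vector, as are small annotated fragments of rop, bom and yeast genes flanking LEU2.

The payload consists of two expression units. Cas9 is transcribed from the strong constitutive TDH3 (GAP) promoter and terminated by the ADH1 terminator. On the opposite strand, the RNA polymerase III–transcribed SNR52 promoter drives the guide RNA, made up of a 20-nucleotide spacer directed against SRP14 (YDL092W) fused to the standard S. pyogenes gRNA scaffold and ended by the SUP4 tRNA terminator. The spacer was introduced as a short 33 bp insert between the SwaI and BclI sites of the backbone, both of which were destroyed in the process.

Once transformed into yeast, the plasmid directs Cas9 cleavage at the SRP14 locus, allowing genome editing of this gene. The record does not describe a repair template, which is not carried on the plasmid. The associated publication concerns modifiers that alter gene essentiality, suggesting the construct was used to manipulate SRP14 in that context.
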