Addgene plasmid #232896: pML107-SRP14
Purpose: Plasmid expressing Cas9 and gRNA GAAAACAAAATGCTCAACAG which targets the SRP14 gene.
Depositing lab: Jolanda Van Leeuwen. Depositing organization: University of Massachusetts, Worcester. Publication: The modifiers that cause changes in gene essentiality. Batte A, Bosch-Guiteras N, Pons C, Ota M, Lopes M, Sharma S, Tellini N, Paltenghi C, Conti M, Kan KT, Ho UL, Wiederkehr M, Barraud J, Ashe M, Aloy P, Liti G, Chabes A, Parts L, van Leeuwen J. Cell Syst. 2026 Mar 2:101515. doi: 10.1016/j.cels.2025.101515. PubMed 41775267.
Backbone
  Vector backbone: pML107
  Backbone manufacturer: Laughery et al, 2015, Yeast
  Backbone size w/o insert (bp): 12367
  Vector type: Yeast Expression, CRISPR
  Selectable markers: LEU2
Growth in bacteria
  Bacterial resistance: Ampicillin, 100 μg/mL
  Growth temperature: 37°C
  Growth strain: DH5alpha
  Copy number: High Copy
Gene/Insert
  Gene/Insert name: SRP14 gRNA (alt name: YDL092W)
  gRNA/shRNA sequence: GAAAACAAAATGCTCAACAG
  Species: S. cerevisiae (budding yeast)
  Insert size (bp): 33
  Entrez Gene: SRP14 (a.k.a. YDL092W)
  Promoter: snR52
  Cloning method: Restriction Enzyme; 5′ cloning site SwaI (destroyed during cloning); 3′ cloning site BclI (destroyed during cloning)
Terms and licenses: Academic/Nonprofit Terms; Industry Terms: Not Available to Industry
How to cite: pML107-SRP14 was a gift from Jolanda Van Leeuwen (Addgene plasmid # 232896 ; http://n2t.net/addgene:232896 ; RRID:Addgene_232896)
